Addgene plasmid #181936: pPOTv6.1-phleo-Ty:mNG:Ty
Purpose: Trypanosoma brucei PCR only tagging (pPOT) vector for endogenous gene tagging
Depositing lab: Samuel Dean. Publication: A comprehensive toolkit for protein localization and functional analysis in trypanosomatids. Paterou A, Saez Conde J, Tyc J, Sunter JD, Vaughan S, Gull K, Dean S. Open Biol. 2025 Apr;15(4):240361. doi: 10.1098/rsob.240361. Epub 2025 Apr 2. PubMed 40169015.
Backbone
  Vector backbone: pPOT
  Vector type: Unspecified
Growth in bacteria
  Bacterial resistance: Ampicillin, 100 μg/mL
  Growth temperature: 37°C
  Growth strain: NEB Stable
  Copy number: High Copy
Gene/Insert
  Gene/Insert name: mNG
  Species: Synthetic
  Promoter: read through
  Cloning method: Restriction Enzyme; 5′ cloning site HindIII (not destroyed); 3′ cloning site BamHI (not destroyed)
  Sequencing primers: 5′ cTATGGGTTCTGGTAGTG; 3′ cTTAACTACCCGATCCTG
Terms and licenses: Academic/Nonprofit Terms; Industry Terms: Not Available to Industry
Depositor comments: Please visit https://doi.org/10.1101/2023.04.21.537815 for bioRxiv preprint.
How to cite: pPOTv6.1-phleo-Ty:mNG:Ty was a gift from Samuel Dean (Addgene plasmid # 181936 ; http://n2t.net/addgene:181936 ; RRID:Addgene_181936)
