[The description below was written by a language model from this plasmid's Addgene catalogue record and pLannotate feature annotations shown in this document.]
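Description:
pPOTv6.1-phleo-Ty:mNG:Ty is a PCR-only tagging (pPOT) template plasmid for endogenous gene tagging in Trypanosoma brucei. It is not an expression vector in its own right. It serves as a template from which tagging cassettes are amplified, typically with long primers carrying homology to the target locus, so that the product integrates by homologous recombination and fuses the tag to the gene at its native chromosomal position. In E. coli the 5,546 nt plasmid is maintained at high copy through a ColE1/pUC-type origin and selected with ampicillin via the β-lactamase gene. The backbone also retains standard cloning-vector elements: an f1 origin, lacZα and lacI fragments, the lac promoter and operator, and flanking T7 and SP6 promoters.

The payload is a synthetic mNeonGreen coding sequence, a bright, fast-maturing monomeric green/yellow fluorescent protein, cloned between retained HindIII and BamHI sites. The construct name indicates that it is flanked on both sides by Ty epitope tags, although these are not annotated in the feature table. Two copies of the ble gene, which encodes a bleomycin-family binding protein conferring phleomycin resistance, sit upstream and downstream of mNeonGreen. This arrangement is consistent with a single template supporting either N-terminal tagging (marker followed by tag) or C-terminal tagging (tag followed by marker), depending on which region is amplified. The promoter is recorded as "read through", meaning that expression of the tagged gene and the marker relies on transcription of the surrounding locus after integration. The intergenic sequences between the coding regions are not annotated. The repository-determined and depositor sequences give essentially identical feature maps. The construct is used for protein localisation by fluorescence and for epitope-based detection in trypanosomatids.
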