Features (pLannotate 1.2.2; 15 found; start..end, strand, type, name):
    171..542     +  CDS            ble: BLE_STRHI - Experimental evidence at protein level: Swiss-Prot protein existence level 1. Binding protein with a strong affinity to the bleomycin family of antibiotics. From Streptoalloteichus hindustanus.
   1041..1748    +  CDS            mNeonGreen: mNeonGreen is a basic (constitutively fluorescent) green/yellow fluorescent protein published in 2013, derived from Branchiostoma lanceolatum. It is reported to be a very rapidly-maturing monomer with moderate acid sensitivity.
   2253..2624    +  CDS            ble: BLE_STRHI - Experimental evidence at protein level: Swiss-Prot protein existence level 1. Binding protein with a strong affinity to the bleomycin family of antibiotics. From Streptoalloteichus hindustanus.
   2671..2689    -  promoter       SP6 promoter: promoter for bacteriophage SP6 RNA polymerase
   2731..2747    -  protein_bind   lac operator: The lac repressor binds to the lac operator to inhibit transcription in E. coli. This inhibition can be relieved by adding lactose or isopropyl-β-D-thiogalactopyranoside (IPTG). lac repressor encoded by lacI
   2755..2785    -  promoter       lac promoter: promoter for the E. coli lac operon
   2800..2821    -  protein_bind   CAP binding site: CAP binding activates transcription in the presence of cAMP. E. coli catabolite activator protein
   2834..2926    -  CDS            lacI (fragment): lac repressor; lacI; The lac repressor binds to the lac operator to inhibit transcription in E. coli. This inhibition can be relieved by adding lactose or isopropyl-β-D-thiogalactopyranoside (IPTG).
   3109..3697    -  rep_origin     ori: high-copy-number ColE1/pMB1/pBR322/pUC origin of replication
   3868..4728    -  CDS            AmpR: β-lactamase; bla; confers resistance to ampicillin, carbenicillin, and related antibiotics
   4729..4833    -  promoter       AmpR promoter: bla
   4860..4910    +  misc_feature   bom (fragment): basis of mobility region from pBR322
   4911..5366    -  rep_origin     f1 ori (sequence partly withheld): f1 bacteriophage origin of replication; arrow indicates direction of (+) strand synthesis
   5370..5527    -  CDS            lacZα (fragment): LacZα fragment of β-galactosidase; lacZ fragment
   5530..2       +  promoter       T7 promoter (across the origin): promoter for bacteriophage T7 RNA polymerase
>Addgene plasmid #181936 | pPOTv6.1-phleo-Ty:mNG:Ty | addgene full sequence | sequence record 355615 | Addgene NGS Result
GGGCGAATTGGGCCCGTATAATGCAGACCTGCTGCAAGCTAGGGGCACAGCAAGGTCTTCTGAAATTCAT
GTTTTTTTTTTTTTTACTCTGCATTGCAGTCTCCGCTCTTATTTAGTTTTGCTTTACGTAAGGTCTCGTT
GCTGCCATAAAATAAGCTCTAGTGGAATTCATGGCTAAACTCACTTCTGCTGTACCAGTACTCACTGCTA
GAGATGTAGCTGGAGCTGTAGAGTTCTGGACTGATAGACTCGGATTCTCTAGAGATTTCGTAGAGGATGA
TTTCGCTGGAGTAGTAAGAGATGATGTAACTCTCTTCATATCTGCTGTACAAGATCAAGTAGTACCAGAT
AACACTCTCGCTTGGGTATGGGTAAGAGGACTCGATGAGCTCTACGCTGAGTGGTCTGAGGTAGTATCTA
CTAACTTCAGAGATGCTTCTGGACCAGCTATGACTGAGATAGGAGAGCAACCGTGGGGAAGAGAGTTCGC
TCTCAGAGATCCAGCTGGAAACTGCGTACACTTCGTAGCTGAGGAGCAAGATTAACCATGGTGCCCATTT
AGTTGGCCTTTCCCTTGTCTCGTGTCTTTTCCGTGGAAAGGTTCCCGGAGTAATCTGATGGCACAGCAGG
GAGGTGCGCCTGCAGGTTGGTTAGGAAGGGGGGATGATGTAAAAGAAGAAAATGGGGGGATTCGAGCCCC
ACGCGTTGCTCAAGCTGTGTAGCGCAGGCGTTTCCTTACATATTTCTCTAACAGGCACGGAAGCCTAACA
AATACACTTGGCTTATTTTTTTGCCCCCTCATGTCTTGTACAAATATTTGCGATAGCTTAGCTATCAGCC
ACATTAATCAAACAAGTATACCAACAAGCCCGAAAACAGAAACTCAACTGCAACGGGTACCTATGGGTTC
TGGTAGTGGTTCCGGTTCCGGTTCTGAGGTACACACAAACCAGGACCCACTGGACGGCTCCGAGGTGCAT
ACCAATCAAGATCCGCTGGACGGCTCTGAAGTTCACACCAATCAAGATCCCTTGGATAAGCTTGTCTCGA
AAGGTGAGGAAGACAATATGGCCAGCTTGCCAGCAACGCACGAGCTTCATATATTTGGGTCGATCAACGG
TGTGGATTTCGACATGGTGGGTCAAGGCACAGGTAATCCTAATGACGGGTATGAAGAACTCAATTTGAAG
AGCACTAAGGGAGATCTCCAGTTTTCCCCGTGGATTCTTGTGCCGCATATTGGTTATGGTTTTCATCAGT
ACTTACCATACCCCGATGGAATGTCGCCCTTCCAAGCAGCTATGGTGGACGGCTCGGGGTATCAAGTACA
TCGCACCATGCAATTTGAGGACGGAGCATCCCTCACCGTAAACTACCGCTATACGTATGAGGGGAGCCAC
ATAAAAGGTGAGGCTCAAGTTAAAGGCACAGGCTTCCCAGCTGACGGCCCGGTCATGACCAATTCATTAA
CCGCTGCTGATTGGTGCCGTTCTAAGAAGACCTACCCTAACGACAAGACGATCATTAGTACTTTTAAGTG
GAGTTATACCACAGGAAACGGAAAGCGGTATCGAAGCACTGCTCGAACAACCTACACATTTGCGAAGCCA
ATGGCCGCGAACTACTTGAAGAACCAGCCAATGTATGTGTTTCGAAAAACGGAACTGAAGCATTCGAAAA
CCGAGCTTAATTTTAAAGAGTGGCAGAAGGCGTTTACAGACGTGATGGGGATGGACGAATTGTATAAGGG
ATCCGAGGTACATACAAATCAGGACCCCCTCGATGGTAGTGAAGTCCATACAAATCAGGACCCGCTGGAT
GGCTCAGAGGTTCATACGAACCAAGATCCTCTTGATGGATCAGGATCTGGATCAGGATCGGGTAGTTAAG
AGCTCCGCTGCGCTTAAATGTCTTTCATTATAATCAATGTATAACCTTTATGTAGTATTTCAATCTATGC
CGCTGTGTACGTGCACTGCGGTGCCTATCCTTCGGCATTAGAGAGTCACTGTTTGTGTAGATCGTAGCTG
CATGTCTGACATCTGGTTCATTAGTGCCGTTTTGAGTCTGCACTGTTGTGCAACTTGATATTCATCACTG
CACACCAACCGTGTGTTTCCTCCTTTGGGTGCACCCTTTAATCCTTGTCTTCTCCTTTTTTGTCTCTTTC
CCCCTCGAAAAGGTGTCAAACTACTGCCGCATAAACTACGGTTATCCCAAATTTAAGAGAAAGCAATAAA
GCATCAGCTAGCATGGCTAAACTCACTTCTGCTGTACCAGTACTCACTGCTAGAGATGTAGCTGGAGCTG
TAGAGTTCTGGACTGATAGACTCGGATTCTCTAGAGATTTCGTAGAGGATGATTTCGCTGGAGTAGTAAG
AGATGATGTAACTCTCTTCATATCTGCTGTACAAGATCAAGTAGTACCAGATAACACTCTCGCTTGGGTA
TGGGTAAGAGGACTCGATGAGCTCTACGCTGAGTGGTCTGAGGTAGTATCTACTAACTTCAGAGATGCTT
CTGGACCAGCTATGACTGAGATAGGAGAGCAACCGTGGGGAAGAGAGTTCGCTCTCAGAGATCCAGCTGG
AAACTGCGTACACTTCGTAGCTGAGGAGCAAGATTAACTCGAGGCACAGGTCTCTCAAATTGGATGCATA
GCTTGAGTATTCTATAGTGTCACCTAAATAGCTTGGCGTAATCATGGTCATAGCTGTTTCCTGTGTGAAA
TTGTTATCCGCTCACAATTCCACACAACATACGAGCCGGAAGCATAAAGTGTAAAGCCTGGGGTGCCTAA
TGAGTGAGCTAACTCACATTAATTGCGTTGCGCTCACTGCCCGCTTTCCAGTCGGGAAACCTGTCGTGCC
AGCTGCATTAATGAATCGGCCAACGCGCGGGGAGAGGCGGTTTGCGTATTGGGCGCTCTTCCGCTTCCTC
GCTCACTGACTCGCTGCGCTCGGTCGTTCGGCTGCGGCGAGCGGTATCAGCTCACTCAAAGGCGGTAATA
CGGTTATCCACAGAATCAGGGGATAACGCAGGAAAGAACATGTGAGCAAAAGGCCAGCAAAAGGCCAGGA
ACCGTAAAAAGGCCGCGTTGCTGGCGTTTTTCCATAGGCTCCGCCCCCCTGACGAGCATCACAAAAATCG
ACGCTCAAGTCAGAGGTGGCGAAACCCGACAGGACTATAAAGATACCAGGCGTTTCCCCCTGGAAGCTCC
CTCGTGCGCTCTCCTGTTCCGACCCTGCCGCTTACCGGATACCTGTCCGCCTTTCTCCCTTCGGGAAGCG
TGGCGCTTTCTCATAGCTCACGCTGTAGGTATCTCAGTTCGGTGTAGGTCGTTCGCTCCAAGCTGGGCTG
TGTGCACGAACCCCCCGTTCAGCCCGACCGCTGCGCCTTATCCGGTAACTATCGTCTTGAGTCCAACCCG
GTAAGACACGACTTATCGCCACTGGCAGCAGCCACTGGTAACAGGATTAGCAGAGCGAGGTATGTAGGCG
GTGCTACAGAGTTCTTGAAGTGGTGGCCTAACTACGGCTACACTAGAAGAACAGTATTTGGTATCTGCGC
TCTGCTGAAGCCAGTTACCTTCGGAAAAAGAGTTGGTAGCTCTTGATCCGGCAAACAAACCACCGCTGGT
AGCGGTGGTTTTTTTGTTTGCAAGCAGCAGATTACGCGCAGAAAAAAAGGATCTCAAGAAGATCCTTTGA
TCTTTTCTACGGGGTCTGACGCTCAGTGGAACGAAAACTCACGTTAAGGGATTTTGGTCATGAGATTATC
AAAAAGGATCTTCACCTAGATCCTTTTAAATTAAAAATGAAGTTTTAAATCAATCTAAAGTATATATGAG
TAAACTTGGTCTGACAGTTACCAATGCTTAATCAGTGAGGCACCTATCTCAGCGATCTGTCTATTTCGTT
CATCCATAGTTGCCTGACTCCCCGTCGTGTAGATAATTACGATACGGGAGGGCTTACCATCTGGCCCCAG
TGCTGCAATGATACCGCGAGACCCACGCTCACCGGCTCCAGATTTATCAGCAATAAACCAGCCAGCCGGA
AGGGCCGAGCGCAGAAGTGGTCCTGCAACTTTATCCGCCTCCATCCAGTCTATTAATTGTTGCCGGGAAG
CTAGAGTAAGTAGTTCGCCAGTTAATAGTTTGCGCAACGTTGTTGCCATTGCTACAGGCATCGTGGTGTC
ACGCTCGTCGTTTGGTATGGCTTCATTCAGCTCCGGTTCCCAACGATCAAGGCGAGTTACATGATCCCCC
ATGTTGTGCAAAAAAGCGGTTAGCTCCTTCGGTCCTCCGATCGTTGTCAGAAGTAAGTTGGCCGCAGTGT
TATCACTCATGGTTATGGCAGCACTGCATAATTCTCTTACTGTCATGCCATCCGTAAGATGCTTTTCTGT
GACTGGTGAGTACTCAACCAAGTCATTCTGAGAATAGTGTATGCGGCGACCGAGTTGCTCTTGCCCGGCG
TCAATACGGGATAATACCGCGCCACATAGCAGAACTTTAAAAGTGCTCATCATTGGAAAACGTTCTTCGG
GGCGAAAACTCTCAAGGATCTTACCGCTGTTGAGATCCAGTTCGATGTAACCCACTCGTGCACCCAACTG
ATCTTCAGCATCTTTTACTTTCACCAGCGTTTCTGGGTGAGCAAAAACAGGAAGGCAAAATGCCGCAAAA
AAGGGAATAAGGGCGACACGGAAATGTTGAATACTCATACTCTTCCTTTTTCAATATTATTGAAGCATTT
ATCAGGGTTATTGTCTCATGAGCGGATACATATTTGAATGTATTTAGAAAAATAAACAAATAGGGGTTCC
GCGCACATTTCCCCGAAAAGTGCCACCTGATGCGGTGTGAAATACCGCACAGATGCGTAAGGAGAAAATA
CCGCATCAGGAAATTGTAAGCGTTAATATTTTGTTAAAATTCGCGTTAAATTTTTGTTAAATCAGCTCAT
TTTTTAACCAATAGGCCGAAATCGGCAAAATCCCTTATAAATCAAAAGAATAGACCGAGATAGGGT
[37 nt withheld, positions 5037-5073]
AAAGAACGTGGACTCCAACGTCAAAGG
[49 nt withheld, positions 5101-5149]
T
[91 nt withheld, positions 5151-5241]
G
[98 nt withheld, positions 5243-5340]
ACTTAATGCGCCGCTACAGGGCGCGTCCATTCGCCATTCAGGCTGCGCAACTGTTGGGAAGGGCGATCGG
TGCGGGCCTCTTCGCTATTACGCCAGCTGGCGAAAGGGGGATGTGCTGCAAGGCGATTAAGTTGGGTAAC
GCCAGGGTTTTCCCAGTCACGACGTTGTAAAACGACGGCCAGTGAATTGTAATACGACTCACTATA
