Features (pLannotate 1.2.2; 15 found; start..end, strand, type, name):
    171..542     +  CDS            ble: BLE_STRHI - Experimental evidence at protein level: Swiss-Prot protein existence level 1. Binding protein with a strong affinity to the bleomycin family of antibiotics. From Streptoalloteichus hindustanus.
   1041..1748    +  CDS            mNeonGreen: mNeonGreen is a basic (constitutively fluorescent) green/yellow fluorescent protein published in 2013, derived from Branchiostoma lanceolatum. It is reported to be a very rapidly-maturing monomer with moderate acid sensitivity.
   2253..2624    +  CDS            ble: BLE_STRHI - Experimental evidence at protein level: Swiss-Prot protein existence level 1. Binding protein with a strong affinity to the bleomycin family of antibiotics. From Streptoalloteichus hindustanus.
   2671..2689    -  promoter       SP6 promoter: promoter for bacteriophage SP6 RNA polymerase
   2731..2747    -  protein_bind   lac operator: The lac repressor binds to the lac operator to inhibit transcription in E. coli. This inhibition can be relieved by adding lactose or isopropyl-β-D-thiogalactopyranoside (IPTG). lac repressor encoded by lacI
   2755..2785    -  promoter       lac promoter: promoter for the E. coli lac operon
   2800..2821    -  protein_bind   CAP binding site: CAP binding activates transcription in the presence of cAMP. E. coli catabolite activator protein
   2834..2926    -  CDS            lacI (fragment): lac repressor; lacI; The lac repressor binds to the lac operator to inhibit transcription in E. coli. This inhibition can be relieved by adding lactose or isopropyl-β-D-thiogalactopyranoside (IPTG).
   3109..3697    -  rep_origin     ori: high-copy-number ColE1/pMB1/pBR322/pUC origin of replication
   3868..4728    -  CDS            AmpR: β-lactamase; bla; confers resistance to ampicillin, carbenicillin, and related antibiotics
   4729..4833    -  promoter       AmpR promoter: bla
   4860..4910    +  misc_feature   bom (fragment): basis of mobility region from pBR322
   4938..5366    -  rep_origin     f1 ori (sequence partly withheld): f1 bacteriophage origin of replication; arrow indicates direction of (+) strand synthesis
   5370..5527    -  CDS            lacZα (fragment): LacZα fragment of β-galactosidase; lacZ fragment
   5530..2       +  promoter       T7 promoter (across the origin): promoter for bacteriophage T7 RNA polymerase
>Addgene plasmid #181936 | pPOTv6.1-phleo-Ty:mNG:Ty | depositor full sequence | sequence record 356273 | Updated Depositor Sequence
GGGCGAATTGGGCCCGTATAATGCAGACCTGCTGCAAGCTAGGGGCACAGCAAGGTCTTCTGAAATTCAT
GTTTTTTTTTTTTTTACTCTGCATTGCAGTCTCCGCTCTTATTTAGTTTTGCTTTACGTAAGGTCTCGTT
GCTGCCATAAAATAAGCTCTAGTGGAATTCATGGCTAAACTCACTTCTGCTGTACCAGTACTCACTGCTA
GAGATGTAGCTGGAGCTGTAGAGTTCTGGACTGATAGACTCGGATTCTCTAGAGATTTCGTAGAGGATGA
TTTCGCTGGAGTAGTAAGAGATGATGTAACTCTCTTCATATCTGCTGTACAAGATCAAGTAGTACCAGAT
AACACTCTCGCTTGGGTATGGGTAAGAGGACTCGATGAGCTCTACGCTGAGTGGTCTGAGGTAGTATCTA
CTAACTTCAGAGATGCTTCTGGACCAGCTATGACTGAGATAGGAGAGCAACCGTGGGGAAGAGAGTTCGC
TCTCAGAGATCCAGCTGGAAACTGCGTACACTTCGTAGCTGAGGAGCAAGATTAACCATGGTGCCCATTT
AGTTGGCTTTTCCCTTGTCTCGTGTCTTTTCCGTGGAAAGGTTCCCGGAGTAATCTGATGGCACAGCAGG
GAGGTGCGCCTGCAGGTTGGTTAGGAAGGGGGGATGATGTAAAAGAAGAAAATGGGGGGATTCGAGCCCC
ACGCGTTGCTCAAGCTGTGTAGCGCAGGCGTTTCCTTACATATTTCTCTAACAGGCACGGAAGCCTAACA
AATACACTTGGCTTATTTTTTTGCCCCCTCATGTCTTGTACAAATATTTGCGATAGCTTAGCTATCAGCC
ACATTAATCAAACAAGTATACCAACAAGCCCGAAAACAGAAACTCAACTGCAACGGGTACCTATGGGTTC
TGGTAGTGGTTCCGGTTCCGGTTCTGAGGTACACACAAACCAGGACCCACTGGACGGCTCCGAGGTGCAT
ACCAATCAAGATCCGCTGGACGGCTCTGAAGTTCACACCAATCAAGATCCCTTGGATAAGCTTGTCTCGA
AAGGTGAGGAAGACAATATGGCCAGCTTGCCAGCAACGCACGAGCTTCATATATTTGGGTCGATCAACGG
TGTGGATTTCGACATGGTGGGTCAAGGCACAGGTAATCCTAATGACGGGTATGAAGAACTCAATTTGAAG
AGCACTAAGGGAGATCTCCAGTTTTCCCCGTGGATTCTTGTGCCGCATATTGGTTATGGTTTTCATCAGT
ACTTACCATACCCCGATGGAATGTCGCCCTTCCAAGCAGCTATGGTGGACGGCTCGGGGTATCAAGTACA
TCGCACCATGCAATTTGAGGACGGAGCATCCCTCACCGTAAACTACCGCTATACGTATGAGGGGAGCCAC
ATAAAAGGTGAGGCTCAAGTTAAAGGCACAGGCTTCCCAGCTGACGGCCCGGTCATGACCAATTCATTAA
CCGCTGCTGATTGGTGCCGTTCTAAGAAGACCTACCCTAACGACAAGACGATCATTAGTACTTTTAAGTG
GAGTTATACCACAGGAAACGGAAAGCGGTATCGAAGCACTGCTCGAACAACCTACACATTTGCGAAGCCA
ATGGCCGCGAACTACTTGAAGAACCAGCCAATGTATGTGTTTCGAAAAACGGAACTGAAGCATTCGAAAA
CCGAGCTTAATTTTAAAGAGTGGCAGAAGGCGTTTACAGACGTGATGGGGATGGACGAATTGTATAAGGG
ATCCGAGGTACATACAAATCAGGACCCCCTCGATGGTAGTGAAGTCCATACAAATCAGGACCCGCTGGAT
GGCTCAGAGGTTCATACGAACCAAGATCCTCTTGATGGATCAGGATCTGGATCAGGATCGGGTAGTTAAG
AGCTCCGCTGCGCTTAAATGTCTTTCATTATAATCAATGTATAACCTTTATGTAGTATTTCAATCTATGC
CGCTGTGTACGTGCACTGCGGTGCCTATCCTTCGGCATTAGAGAGTCACTGTTTGTGTAGATCGTAGCTG
CATGTCTGACATCTGGTTCATTAGTGCCGTTTTGAGTCTGCACTGTTGTGCAACTTGATATTCATCACTG
CACACCAACCGTGTGTTTCCTCCTTTGGGTGCACCCTTTAATCCTTGTCTTCTCCTTTTTTGTCTCTTTC
CCCCTCGAAAAGGTGTCAAACTACTGCCGCATAAACTACGGTTATCCCAAATTTAAGAGAAAGCAATAAA
GCATCAGCTAGCATGGCTAAACTCACTTCTGCTGTACCAGTACTCACTGCTAGAGATGTAGCTGGAGCTG
TAGAGTTCTGGACTGATAGACTCGGATTCTCTAGAGATTTCGTAGAGGATGATTTCGCTGGAGTAGTAAG
AGATGATGTAACTCTCTTCATATCTGCTGTACAAGATCAAGTAGTACCAGATAACACTCTCGCTTGGGTA
TGGGTAAGAGGACTCGATGAGCTCTACGCTGAGTGGTCTGAGGTAGTATCTACTAACTTCAGAGATGCTT
CTGGACCAGCTATGACTGAGATAGGAGAGCAACCGTGGGGAAGAGAGTTCGCTCTCAGAGATCCAGCTGG
AAACTGCGTACACTTCGTAGCTGAGGAGCAAGATTAACTCGAGGCACAGGTCTCTCAAATTGGATGCATA
GCTTGAGTATTCTATAGTGTCACCTAAATAGCTTGGCGTAATCATGGTCATAGCTGTTTCCTGTGTGAAA
TTGTTATCCGCTCACAATTCCACACAACATACGAGCCGGAAGCATAAAGTGTAAAGCCTGGGGTGCCTAA
TGAGTGAGCTAACTCACATTAATTGCGTTGCGCTCACTGCCCGCTTTCCAGTCGGGAAACCTGTCGTGCC
AGCTGCATTAATGAATCGGCCAACGCGCGGGGAGAGGCGGTTTGCGTATTGGGCGCTCTTCCGCTTCCTC
GCTCACTGACTCGCTGCGCTCGGTCGTTCGGCTGCGGCGAGCGGTATCAGCTCACTCAAAGGCGGTAATA
CGGTTATCCACAGAATCAGGGGATAACGCAGGAAAGAACATGTGAGCAAAAGGCCAGCAAAAGGCCAGGA
ACCGTAAAAAGGCCGCGTTGCTGGCGTTTTTCCATAGGCTCCGCCCCCCTGACGAGCATCACAAAAATCG
ACGCTCAAGTCAGAGGTGGCGAAACCCGACAGGACTATAAAGATACCAGGCGTTTCCCCCTGGAAGCTCC
CTCGTGCGCTCTCCTGTTCCGACCCTGCCGCTTACCGGATACCTGTCCGCCTTTCTCCCTTCGGGAAGCG
TGGCGCTTTCTCATAGCTCACGCTGTAGGTATCTCAGTTCGGTGTAGGTCGTTCGCTCCAAGCTGGGCTG
TGTGCACGAACCCCCCGTTCAGCCCGACCGCTGCGCCTTATCCGGTAACTATCGTCTTGAGTCCAACCCG
GTAAGACACGACTTATCGCCACTGGCAGCAGCCACTGGTAACAGGATTAGCAGAGCGAGGTATGTAGGCG
GTGCTACAGAGTTCTTGAAGTGGTGGCCTAACTACGGCTACACTAGAAGAACAGTATTTGGTATCTGCGC
TCTGCTGAAGCCAGTTACCTTCGGAAAAAGAGTTGGTAGCTCTTGATCCGGCAAACAAACCACCGCTGGT
AGCGGTGGTTTTTTTGTTTGCAAGCAGCAGATTACGCGCAGAAAAAAAGGATCTCAAGAAGATCCTTTGA
TCTTTTCTACGGGGTCTGACGCTCAGTGGAACGAAAACTCACGTTAAGGGATTTTGGTCATGAGATTATC
AAAAAGGATCTTCACCTAGATCCTTTTAAATTAAAAATGAAGTTTTAAATCAATCTAAAGTATATATGAG
TAAACTTGGTCTGACAGTTACCAATGCTTAATCAGTGAGGCACCTATCTCAGCGATCTGTCTATTTCGTT
CATCCATAGTTGCCTGACTCCCCGTCGTGTAGATAACTACGATACGGGAGGGCTTACCATCTGGCCCCAG
TGCTGCAATGATACCGCGAGACCCACGCTCACCGGCTCCAGATTTATCAGCAATAAACCAGCCAGCCGGA
AGGGCCGAGCGCAGAAGTGGTCCTGCAACTTTATCCGCCTCCATCCAGTCTATTAATTGTTGCCGGGAAG
CTAGAGTAAGTAGTTCGCCAGTTAATAGTTTGCGCAACGTTGTTGCCATTGCTACAGGCATCGTGGTGTC
ACGCTCGTCGTTTGGTATGGCTTCATTCAGCTCCGGTTCCCAACGATCAAGGCGAGTTACATGATCCCCC
ATGTTGTGCAAAAAAGCGGTTAGCTCCTTCGGTCCTCCGATCGTTGTCAGAAGTAAGTTGGCCGCAGTGT
TATCACTCATGGTTATGGCAGCACTGCATAATTCTCTTACTGTCATGCCATCCGTAAGATGCTTTTCTGT
GACTGGTGAGTACTCAACCAAGTCATTCTGAGAATAGTGTATGCGGCGACCGAGTTGCTCTTGCCCGGCG
TCAATACGGGATAATACCGCGCCACATAGCAGAACTTTAAAAGTGCTCATCATTGGAAAACGTTCTTCGG
GGCGAAAACTCTCAAGGATCTTACCGCTGTTGAGATCCAGTTCGATGTAACCCACTCGTGCACCCAACTG
ATCTTCAGCATCTTTTACTTTCACCAGCGTTTCTGGGTGAGCAAAAACAGGAAGGCAAAATGCCGCAAAA
AAGGGAATAAGGGCGACACGGAAATGTTGAATACTCATACTCTTCCTTTTTCAATATTATTGAAGCATTT
ATCAGGGTTATTGTCTCATGAGCGGATACATATTTGAATGTATTTAGAAAAATAAACAAATAGGGGTTCC
GCGCACATTTCCCCGAAAAGTGCCACCTGATGCGGTGTGAAATACCGCACAGATGCGTAAGGAGAAAATA
CCGCATCAGGAAATTGTAAGCGTTAATATTTTGTTAAAATTCGCGTTAAATTTTTGTTAAATCAGCTCAT
TTTTTAACCAATAGGCCGAAATCGGCAAAATCCCTTATAAATCAAAAGAATAGACCGAGATAGGGT
[37 nt withheld, positions 5037-5073]
AAAGAACGTGGACTCCAACGTCAAAGG
[49 nt withheld, positions 5101-5149]
T
[91 nt withheld, positions 5151-5241]
G
[124 nt withheld, positions 5243-5366]
CCATTCGCCATTCAGGCTGCGCAACTGTTGGGAAGGGCGATCGGTGCGGGCCTCTTCGCTATTACGCCAG
CTGGCGAAAGGGGGATGTGCTGCAAGGCGATTAAGTTGGGTAACGCCAGGGTTTTCCCAGTCACGACGTT
GTAAAACGACGGCCAGTGAATTGTAATACGACTCACTATA
